Addgene plasmid #79800: pTag-RFP-C-h-Rab4a-c-Myc
Purpose: Express TagRFP labeled human Rab5a (GTPase located on recycling endosomal membranes).
Depositing lab: James Johnson. Depositing organization: University of British Columbia. Publication: Inter-domain tagging implicates caveolin-1 in insulin receptor trafficking and Erk signaling bias in pancreatic beta-cells. Boothe T, Lim GE, Cen H, Skovso S, Piske M, Li SN, Nabi IR, Gilon P, Johnson JD. Mol Metab. 2016 Feb 10;5(5):366-78. doi: 10.1016/j.molmet.2016.01.009. eCollection 2016 May. S2212-8778(16)00021-1 PubMed 27110488.
Backbone
  Vector backbone: pTagRFP-C vector
  Backbone manufacturer: Evrogen
  Vector type: Mammalian Expression
Growth in bacteria
  Bacterial resistance: Kanamycin, 50 μg/mL
  Growth temperature: 37°C
  Growth strain: DH5alpha
  Copy number: Unknown
Gene/Insert
  Gene/Insert name: Rab4a
  Species: H. sapiens (human)
  Entrez Gene: RAB4A (a.k.a. HRES-1, HRES-1/RAB4, HRES1, RAB4)
  Promoter: CMV
  Tag / fusion protein: TagRFP (N terminal on backbone); myc (C terminal on insert)
  Cloning method: Restriction Enzyme; 5′ cloning site unknown (unknown if destroyed); 3′ cloning site unknown (unknown if destroyed)
  Sequencing primers: 5′ TagRFPmKate-F1 (AGGCCGACAAAGAGACCTAC); 3′ SV40pA-R
Terms and licenses: Academic/Nonprofit Terms; Industry Terms
How to cite: pTag-RFP-C-h-Rab4a-c-Myc was a gift from James Johnson (Addgene plasmid # 79800 ; http://n2t.net/addgene:79800 ; RRID:Addgene_79800)
