[The description below was written by a language model from this plasmid's Addgene catalogue record.]
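Description:
pTag-RFP-C-h-Rab4a-c-Myc is a mammalian expression plasmid built on the commercial pTagRFP-C backbone from Evrogen. It is propagated in E. coli under kanamycin selection; the copy number is recorded as unknown, and no feature table is provided, so the origin of replication and any mammalian selection marker are not documented here. The cloning was done by restriction enzymes, but the 5′ and 3′ sites used are not recorded.

The payload is human RAB4A, a small GTPase of the Rab family, expressed from the CMV immediate-early promoter for strong constitutive transcription in transfected mammalian cells. The coding sequence is placed downstream of the backbone's TagRFP, a monomeric red fluorescent protein, so the product carries TagRFP at its N terminus, and the insert additionally supplies a C-terminal myc epitope. The listing of an SV40 polyA reverse sequencing primer suggests an SV40 polyadenylation signal follows the cassette.

The record contains an internal inconsistency: the stated purpose refers to TagRFP-labelled human "Rab5a", whereas the plasmid name, insert name and gene entry all identify Rab4a. The purpose field's description of a GTPase on recycling endosomal membranes fits Rab4a, so the Rab5a mention is most likely a typographical error, though this cannot be confirmed without the sequence. The construct serves as a red fluorescent marker of the recycling endosomal compartment for live-cell or fixed-cell imaging, with the myc tag offering an option for antibody detection. The associated publication concerns insulin receptor trafficking in pancreatic beta-cells, consistent with use as a compartment marker in colocalisation studies.
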