>Addgene plasmid #79800 | pTag-RFP-C-h-Rab4a-c-Myc | addgene partial sequence | sequence record 153625 | CMV-F 5'-CGCAAATGGGCGGTAGGCGTG-3'
CTGGTTTAGTGAACCGTCAGATCCGCTAGCGCTACCGGTCGCCACCATGGTGTCTAAGGGCGAAGAGCTG
ATTAAGGAGAACATGCACATGAAGCTGTACATGGAGGGCACCGTGAACAACCACCACTTCAAGTGCACAT
CCGAGGGCGAAGGCAAGCCCTACGAGGGCACCCAGACCATGAGAATCAAGGTGGTCGAGGGCGGCCCTCT
CCCCTTCGCCTTCGACATCCTGGCTACCAGCTTCATGTACGGCAGCAGAACCTTCATCAACCACACCCAG
GGCATCCCCGACTTCTTTAAGCAGTCCTTCCCTGAGGGCTTCACATGGGAGAGAGTCACCACATACGAAG
ACGGGGGCGTGCTGACCGCTACCCAGGACACCAGCCTCCAGGACGGCTGCCTCATCTACAACGTCAAGAT
CAGAGGGGTGAACTTCCCATCCAACGGCCCTGTGATGCAGAAGAAAACACTCGGCTGGGAGGCCAACACC
GAGATGCTGTACCCCGCTGACGGCGGCCTGGAAGGCAGAAGCGACATGGCCCTGAAGCTCGTGGGCGGGG
GCCACCTGATCTGCAACTTCAAGACCACATACAGATCCAAGAAACCCGCTAAGAACCTCAAGATGCCCGG
CGTCTACTATGTGGACCACAGACTGGAAAGAATCAAGGAGGCCGACAAAGAGACCTACGTCGAGCAGCAC
GAGGTGGCTGTGGCCAGATACTGCGACCTCCCTAGCAAACTGGGGCACAAACTTAATTCCGGACTCAGAT
CTCGAGCTCAAATGTCGCAGACGGCCATGTCCGAAACCTACGATTTTTTGTTTAAGTTCTTGGTTATTGG
AA
