>Addgene plasmid #79800 | pTag-RFP-C-h-Rab4a-c-Myc | addgene partial sequence | sequence record 153626 | SV40pA-R 5'-GAAATTTGTGATGCTATTGC-3'
ACAAGTTAACAACAACAATTGCATTCATTTTATGTTTCAGGTTCAGGGGGAGGTGTGGGAGGTTTTTTAA
AGCAAGTAAAACCTCTACAAATGTGGTATGGCTGATTATGATCAGTTATCTAGATCCGGTGGATCCTTAC
AGATCCTCTTCTGAGATGAGTTTCTGCTCGAGCGGCCGCGTACGCGTACAACCACACTCCTGAGCGTTCG
GGGCCTGTGCGCGCCGCGGTGACCTCAGCTGTCTCAAGGCAGCATCTCCGTACTGAATACCTGAGCCCAT
TCTTTCTGGGTCCAGCTCACCTGATTCGATTTTGTTAAGTATTTTTCTTGCACACTGTACAAAAGCCTCT
TCTACATTCTCCCCTGTGAGCGCACTTGTTTCCAAAAACATCAGCTCATTTTCTTGAGCAAATCTGGAGG
CTTCTAAGAAGGTAACTTCACGATCTGCATCCAGGTCCTTCTTGTTTCCACAAAGGATGATCACAATGTT
CTGGCTCGCTAGCATTCGGGCATCTGTTAACCAATTAGTAAGCGCATTGTAGGTTTCTCGGCTGGTGATA
TCATAGACGAGGAGAGCCCCGGCCGCGCCTCGGTAATAACTTCTCGTCACGGACCTGAATCGTTCTTGTC
CTGCTGTATCCCATATTTGTAACTTTACATATTTACCACCAACATTTATTATCTTTGAACCAAATTCCAC
TCCTATTGTATGATTTGAGTCATCTTTGAATTTTTTTTCAATAAACTGATGAAGTAAGCAAGATTTGCCA
GTTCCTGCATTTCCAATAACCAAGAACTTAAACAAAAAATCGTAGGTTTCGGACATGGCCGTCTGCGACA
TTTGAGCTCGAGATCTGAGTC
