LOCUS       Exported 5394 bp ds-DNA circular SYN 12-MAY-2021
DEFINITION  Express TagRFP labeled human Rab5a (GTPase located on recycling
            endosomal membranes)..
ACCESSION   .
VERSION     .
KEYWORDS    pTag-RFP-C-h-Rab4a-c-Myc
SOURCE      synthetic DNA construct
  ORGANISM  synthetic DNA construct
REFERENCE   1 (bases 1 to 5394)
  AUTHORS   Boothe T, Lim GE, Cen H, Skovso S, Piske M, Li SN, Nabi IR, Gilon P,
            Johnson JD
  TITLE     Inter-domain tagging implicates caveolin-1 in insulin receptor
            trafficking and Erk signaling bias in pancreatic beta-cells.
  JOURNAL   Mol Metab. 2016 Feb 10;5(5):366-78. doi:
            10.1016/j.molmet.2016.01.009. eCollection 2016 May.
  PUBMED    27110488
REFERENCE   2 (bases 1 to 5394)
  AUTHORS   .
  TITLE     Direct Submission
  JOURNAL   Exported May 12, 2021 from SnapGene Server 1.1.58
            http://www.snapgene.com
FEATURES             Location/Qualifiers
     source          1..5394
                     /organism="synthetic DNA construct"
                     /mol_type="other DNA"
     enhancer        61..364
                     /label=CMV enhancer
                     /note="human cytomegalovirus immediate early enhancer"
     promoter        365..568
                     /label=CMV promoter
                     /note="human cytomegalovirus (CMV) immediate early
                     promoter"
     primer_bind     519..539
                     /label=CMV-F
                     /note="Human CMV immediate early promoter, forward primer"
     regulatory      607..616
                     /regulatory_class="other"
                     /note="vertebrate consensus sequence for strong initiation
                     of translation (Kozak, 1987)"
     CDS             613..1323
                     /codon_start=1
                     /product="monomeric derivative of red fluorescent protein
                     from Entacmaea quadricolor (Merzlyak et al., 2007)"
                     /label=TagRFP
                     /note="mammalian codon-optimized"
                     /translation="MVSKGEELIKENMHMKLYMEGTVNNHHFKCTSEGEGKPYEGTQTM
                     RIKVVEGGPLPFAFDILATSFMYGSRTFINHTQGIPDFFKQSFPEGFTWERVTTYEDGG
                     VLTATQDTSLQDGCLIYNVKIRGVNFPSNGPVMQKKTLGWEANTEMLYPADGGLEGRSD
                     MALKLVGGGHLICNFKTTYRSKKPAKNLKMPGVYYVDHRLERIKEADKETYVEQHEVAV
                     ARYCDLPSKLGHKLN"
     CDS             2020..2049
                     /codon_start=1
                     /product="Myc (human c-Myc proto-oncogene) epitope tag"
                     /label=Myc
                     /translation="EQKLISEEDL"
     polyA_signal    2182..2303
                     /label=SV40 poly(A) signal
                     /note="SV40 polyadenylation signal"
     primer_bind     complement(2219..2238)
                     /label=SV40pA-R
                     /note="SV40 polyA, reverse primer"
     primer_bind     2273..2292
                     /label=EBV-rev
                     /note="SV40 polyA terminator, reverse primer"
     rep_origin      complement(2310..2765)
                     /direction=LEFT
                     /label=f1 ori
                     /note="f1 bacteriophage origin of replication; arrow
                     indicates direction of (+) strand synthesis"
     primer_bind     complement(2447..2468)
                     /label=F1ori-F
                     /note="F1 origin, forward primer"
     primer_bind     2659..2678
                     /label=F1ori-R
                     /note="F1 origin, reverse primer"
     promoter        2792..2896
                     /gene="bla"
                     /label=AmpR promoter
     promoter        2898..3255
                     /label=SV40 promoter
                     /note="SV40 enhancer and early promoter"
     primer_bind     complement(2921..2941)
                     /label=pBABE 3'
                     /note="SV40 enhancer, reverse primer for pBABE vectors"
     rep_origin      3106..3241
                     /label=SV40 ori
                     /note="SV40 origin of replication"
     primer_bind     3168..3187
                     /label=SV40pro-F
                     /note="SV40 promoter/origin, forward primer"
     CDS             3290..4084
                     /codon_start=1
                     /gene="aph(3')-II (or nptII)"
                     /product="aminoglycoside phosphotransferase from Tn5"
                     /label=NeoR/KanR
                     /note="confers resistance to neomycin, kanamycin, and G418
                     (Geneticin(R))"
                     /translation="MIEQDGLHAGSPAAWVERLFGYDWAQQTIGCSDAAVFRLSAQGRP
                     VLFVKTDLSGALNELQDEAARLSWLATTGVPCAAVLDVVTEAGRDWLLLGEVPGQDLLS
                     SHLAPAEKVSIMADAMRRLHTLDPATCPFDHQAKHRIERARTRMEAGLVDQDDLDEEHQ
                     GLAPAELFARLKASMPDGEDLVVTHGDACLPNIMVENGRFSGFIDCGRLGVADRYQDIA
                     LATRDIAEELGGEWADRFLVLYGIAAPDSQRIAFYRLLDEFF"
     primer_bind     complement(3344..3363)
                     /label=Neo-R
                     /note="Neomycin resistance gene, reverse primer"
     primer_bind     3954..3973
                     /label=Neo-F
                     /note="Neomycin resistance gene, forward primer"
     primer_bind     complement(4272..4291)
                     /label=TK-pA-R
                     /note="Thymidine kinase polyA, reverse primer"
     polyA_signal    4316..4363
                     /label=HSV TK poly(A) signal
                     /note="herpes simplex virus thymidine kinase
                     polyadenylation signal (Cole and Stacy, 1985)"
     rep_origin      4692..5280
                     /direction=RIGHT
                     /label=ori
                     /note="high-copy-number ColE1/pMB1/pBR322/pUC origin of
                     replication"
     primer_bind     5181..5200
                     /label=pBR322ori-F
                     /note="pBR322 origin, forward primer"
ORIGIN
        1 tagttattaa tagtaatcaa ttacggggtc attagttcat agcccatata tggagttccg
       61 cgttacataa cttacggtaa atggcccgcc tggctgaccg cccaacgacc cccgcccatt
      121 gacgtcaata atgacgtatg ttcccatagt aacgccaata gggactttcc attgacgtca
      181 atgggtggag tatttacggt aaactgccca cttggcagta catcaagtgt atcatatgcc
      241 aagtacgccc cctattgacg tcaatgacgg taaatggccc gcctggcatt atgcccagta
      301 catgacctta tgggactttc ctacttggca gtacatctac gtattagtca tcgctattac
      361 catggtgatg cggttttggc agtacatcaa tgggcgtgga tagcggtttg actcacgggg
      421 atttccaagt ctccacccca ttgacgtcaa tgggagtttg ttttggcacc aaaatcaacg
      481 ggactttcca aaatgtcgta acaactccgc cccattgacg caaatgggcg gtaggcgtgt
      541 acggtgggag gtctatataa gcagagctgg tttagtgaac cgtcagatcc gctagcgcta
      601 ccggtcgcca ccatggtgtc taagggcgaa gagctgatta aggagaacat gcacatgaag
      661 ctgtacatgg agggcaccgt gaacaaccac cacttcaagt gcacatccga gggcgaaggc
      721 aagccctacg agggcaccca gaccatgaga atcaaggtgg tcgagggcgg ccctctcccc
      781 ttcgccttcg acatcctggc taccagcttc atgtacggca gcagaacctt catcaaccac
      841 acccagggca tccccgactt ctttaagcag tccttccctg agggcttcac atgggagaga
      901 gtcaccacat acgaagacgg gggcgtgctg accgctaccc aggacaccag cctccaggac
      961 ggctgcctca tctacaacgt caagatcaga ggggtgaact tcccatccaa cggccctgtg
     1021 atgcagaaga aaacactcgg ctgggaggcc aacaccgaga tgctgtaccc cgctgacggc
     1081 ggcctggaag gcagaagcga catggccctg aagctcgtgg gcgggggcca cctgatctgc
     1141 aacttcaaga ccacatacag atccaagaaa cccgctaaga acctcaagat gcccggcgtc
     1201 tactatgtgg accacagact ggaaagaatc aaggaggccg acaaagagac ctacgtcgag
     1261 cagcacgagg tggctgtggc cagatactgc gacctcccta gcaaactggg gcacaaactt
     1321 aattccggac tcagatctcg agctcaaatg tcgcagacgg ccatgtccga aacctacgat
     1381 tttttgttta agttcttggt tattggaaat gcaggaactg gcaaatcttg cttacttcat
     1441 cagtttattg aaaaaaaatt caaagatgac tcaaatcata caataggagt ggaatttggt
     1501 tcaaagataa taaatgttgg tggtaaatat gtaaagttac aaatatggga tacagcagga
     1561 caagaacgat tcaggtccgt gacgagaagt tattaccgag gcgcggccgg ggctctcctc
     1621 gtctatgata tcaccagccg agaaacctac aatgcgctta ctaattggtt aacagatgcc
     1681 cgaatgctag cgagccagaa cattgtgatc atcctttgtg gaaacaagaa ggacctggat
     1741 gcagatcgtg aagttacctt cttagaagcc tccagatttg ctcaagaaaa tgagctgatg
     1801 tttttggaaa caagtgcgct cacaggggag aatgtagaag aggcttttgt acagtgtgca
     1861 agaaaaatac ttaacaaaat cgaatcaggt gagctggacc cagaaagaat gggctcaggt
     1921 attcagtacg gagatgctgc cttgagacag ctgaggtcac cgcggcgcgc acaggccccg
     1981 aacgctcagg agtgtggttg tacgcgtacg cggccgctcg agcagaaact catctcagaa
     2041 gaggatctgt aaggatccac cggatctaga taactgatca taatcagcca taccacattt
     2101 gtagaggttt tacttgcttt aaaaaacctc ccacacctcc ccctgaacct gaaacataaa
     2161 atgaatgcaa ttgttgttgt taacttgttt attgcagctt ataatggtta caaataaagc
     2221 aatagcatca caaatttcac aaataaagca tttttttcac tgcattctag ttgtggtttg
     2281 tccaaactca tcaatgtatc ttaacgcgta aattgtaagc gttaatattt tgttaaaatt
     2341 cgcgttaaat ttttgttaaa tcagctcatt ttttaaccaa taggccgaaa tcggcaaaat
     2401 cccttataaa tcaaaagaat agaccgagat agggttgagt gttgttccag tttggaacaa
     2461 gagtccacta ttaaagaacg tggactccaa cgtcaaaggn nnnnnnnnnn nnnnnnnnnn
     2521 nnnnnnnnnn nnnnnnnnnn nnnnnnnntn nnnnnnnnnn nnnnnnnnnn nnnnnnnnnn
     2581 nnnnnnnnnn nnnnnnnnnn nnnnnnnnnn nnnnnnnnnn nnnnnnnnnn nnnnnnnnnn
     2641 gnnnnnnnnn nnnnnnnnnn nnnnnnnnnn nnnnnnnnnn nnnnnnnnnn nnnnnnnnnn
     2701 nnnnnnnnnn nnnnnnnnnn nnnnnnnnnn nnnnnnnnnn nnnnnnnnnn nnnnnnnnnn
     2761 nnnnncaggt ggcacttttc ggggaaatgt gcgcggaacc cctatttgtt tatttttcta
     2821 aatacattca aatatgtatc cgctcatgag acaataaccc tgataaatgc ttcaataata
     2881 ttgaaaaagg aagagtcctg aggcggaaag aaccagctgt ggaatgtgtg tcagttaggg
     2941 tgtggaaagt ccccaggctc cccagcaggc agaagtatgc aaagcatgca tctcaattag
     3001 tcagcaacca ggtgtggaaa gtccccaggc tccccagcag gcagaagtat gcaaagcatg
     3061 catctcaatt agtcagcaac catagtcccg cccctaactc cgcccatccc gcccctaact
     3121 ccgcccagtt ccgcccattc tccgccccat ggctgactaa ttttttttat ttatgcagag
     3181 gccgaggccg cctcggcctc tgagctattc cagaagtagt gaggaggctt ttttggaggc
     3241 ctaggctttt gcaaagatcg atcaagagac aggatgagga tcgtttcgca tgattgaaca
     3301 agatggattg cacgcaggtt ctccggccgc ttgggtggag aggctattcg gctatgactg
     3361 ggcacaacag acaatcggct gctctgatgc cgccgtgttc cggctgtcag cgcaggggcg
     3421 cccggttctt tttgtcaaga ccgacctgtc cggtgccctg aatgaactgc aagacgaggc
     3481 agcgcggcta tcgtggctgg ccacgacggg cgttccttgc gcagctgtgc tcgacgttgt
     3541 cactgaagcg ggaagggact ggctgctatt gggcgaagtg ccggggcagg atctcctgtc
     3601 atctcacctt gctcctgccg agaaagtatc catcatggct gatgcaatgc ggcggctgca
     3661 tacgcttgat ccggctacct gcccattcga ccaccaagcg aaacatcgca tcgagcgagc
     3721 acgtactcgg atggaagccg gtcttgtcga tcaggatgat ctggacgaag agcatcaggg
     3781 gctcgcgcca gccgaactgt tcgccaggct caaggcgagc atgcccgacg gcgaggatct
     3841 cgtcgtgacc catggcgatg cctgcttgcc gaatatcatg gtggaaaatg gccgcttttc
     3901 tggattcatc gactgtggcc ggctgggtgt ggcggaccgc tatcaggaca tagcgttggc
     3961 tacccgtgat attgctgaag agcttggcgg cgaatgggct gaccgcttcc tcgtgcttta
     4021 cggtatcgcc gctcccgatt cgcagcgcat cgccttctat cgccttcttg acgagttctt
     4081 ctgagcggga ctctggggtt cgaaatgacc gaccaagcga cgcccaacct gccatcacga
     4141 gatttcgatt ccaccgccgc cttctatgaa aggttgggct tcggaatcgt tttccgggac
     4201 gccggctgga tgatcctcca gcgcggggat ctcatgctgg agttcttcgc ccaccctagg
     4261 gggaggctaa ctgaaacacg gaaggagaca ataccggaag gaacccgcgc tatgacggca
     4321 ataaaaagac agaataaaac gcacggtgtt gggtcgtttg ttcataaacg cggggttcgg
     4381 tcccagggct ggcactctgt cgatacccca ccgagacccc attggggcca atacgcccgc
     4441 gtttcttcct tttccccacc ccacccccca agttcgggtg aaggcccagg gctcgcagcc
     4501 aacgtcgggg cggcaggccc tgccatagcc tcaggttact catatatact ttagattgat
     4561 ttaaaacttc atttttaatt taaaaggatc taggtgaaga tcctttttga taatctcatg
     4621 accaaaatcc cttaacgtga gttttcgttc cactgagcgt cagaccccgt agaaaagatc
     4681 aaaggatctt cttgagatcc tttttttctg cgcgtaatct gctgcttgca aacaaaaaaa
     4741 ccaccgctac cagcggtggt ttgtttgccg gatcaagagc taccaactct ttttccgaag
     4801 gtaactggct tcagcagagc gcagatacca aatactgtcc ttctagtgta gccgtagtta
     4861 ggccaccact tcaagaactc tgtagcaccg cctacatacc tcgctctgct aatcctgtta
     4921 ccagtggctg ctgccagtgg cgataagtcg tgtcttaccg ggttggactc aagacgatag
     4981 ttaccggata aggcgcagcg gtcgggctga acggggggtt cgtgcacaca gcccagcttg
     5041 gagcgaacga cctacaccga actgagatac ctacagcgtg agctatgaga aagcgccacg
     5101 cttcccgaag ggagaaaggc ggacaggtat ccggtaagcg gcagggtcgg aacaggagag
     5161 cgcacgaggg agcttccagg gggaaacgcc tggtatcttt atagtcctgt cgggtttcgc
     5221 cacctctgac ttgagcgtcg atttttgtga tgctcgtcag gggggcggag cctatggaaa
     5281 aacgccagca acgcggcctt tttacggttc ctggcctttt gctggccttt tgctcacatg
     5341 ttctttcctg cgttatcccc tgattctgtg gataaccgta ttaccgccat gcat
//
